>Addgene plasmid #118504 | pMRE154 | addgene full sequence | sequence record 226600 | Addgene NGS Result
ATGGTGAGCAAGGGCGAGGAGAATAACATGGCCATCATCAAGGAGTTCATGCGCTTCAAGGTGCGCATGG
AGGGCTCCGTGAACGGCCACGAGTTCGAGATCGAGGGCGAGGGCGAGGGCCGCCCCTACGAGGGCTTTCA
GACCGCTAAGCTGAAGGTGACCAAGGGTGGCCCCCTGCCCTTCGCCTGGGACATCCTGTCCCCTCATTTC
ACCTACGGCTCCAAGGCCTACGTGAAGCACCCCGCCGACATCCCCGACTACTTCAAGCTGTCCTTCCCCG
AGGGCTTCAAGTGGGAGCGCGTGATGAACTACGAGGACGGCGGCGTGGTGACCGTGACCCAGGACTCCTC
CCTGCAGGACGGCGAGTTCATCTACAAGGTGAAGCTGCGCGGCACCAACTTCCCCTCCGACGGCCCCGTG
ATGCAGAAGAAGACCATGGGCTGGGAGGCCTCCTCCGAGCGGATGTACCCCGAGGACGGTGCCCTGAAGG
GCAAGATCAAGATGAGGCTGAAGCTGAAGGACGGCGGCCACTACACCTCCGAGGTCAAGACCACCTACAA
GGCCAAGAAGCCCGTGCAGCTGCCCGGCGCCTACATCGTCGACATCAAGTTGGACATCACCTCCCACAAC
GAGGACTACACCATCGTGGAACAGTACGAACGCGCCGAGGGCCGCCACTCCACCGGCGGCATGGACGAGC
TGTACAAGTAATAATTAGCTGAGCTTGGACTCCTGTTGATAGATCCAGTAATGACCTCAGAACTCCATCT
GGATTTGTTCAGAACGCTCGGTTGCCGCCGGGCGTTTTTTATTGGTGAGAATCCAAGCTAGCTTGGCGAG
ATTTTCAGGAGCTAAGGAAGCTAAAATGGAGAAAAAAATCACTGGATATACCACCGTTGATATATCCCAA
TGGCATCGTAAAGAACATTTTGAGGCATTTCAGTCAGTTGCTCAATGTACCTATAACCAGACCGTTCAGC
TGGATATTACGGCCTTTTTAAAGACCGTAAAGAAAAATAAGCACAAGTTTTATCCGGCCTTTATTCACAT
TCTTGCCCGCCTGATGAATGCTCATCCGGAATTTCGTATGGCAATGAAAGACGGTGAGCTGGTGATATGG
GATAGTGTTCACCCTTGTTACACCGTTTTCCATGAGCAAACTGAAACGTTTTCATCGCTCTGGAGTGAAT
ACCACGACGATTTCCGGCAGTTTCTACACATATATTCGCAAGATGTGGCGTGTTACGGTGAAAACCTGGC
CTATTTCCCTAAAGGGTTTATTGAGAATATGTTTTTCGTCTCAGCCAATCCCTGGGTGAGTTTCACCAGT
TTTGATTTAAACGTGGCCAATATGGACAACTTCTTCGCCCCCGTTTTCACCATGGGCAAATATTATACGC
AAGGCGACAAGGTGCTGATGCCGCTGGCGATTCAGGTTCATCATGCCGTTTGTGATGGCTTCCATGTCGG
CAGAATGCTTAATGAATTACAACAGTACTGCGATGAGTGGCAGGGCGGGGCGTAATTTTTTTAAGGCAGT
TATTGGTGCCCTTAAACGCCTGGGGTAATGACTCTCTAGCTTGAGGCATCAAATAAAACGAAAGGCTCAG
TCGAAAGACTGGGCCTTTCGTTTTATCTGTTGTTTGTCGGTGAACGCTCTCCTGAGTAGGACAAATCCGC
CGCTAGGAGCTTGCGGCCGCCAGTGTGATGGATATCTGCATAAAAACTGTTGTAATTCATTAAGCATTCT
GCCGACATGGAAGCCATCACAAACGGCATGATGAACCTGAATCGCCAGCGGCATCAGCACCTTGTCGCCT
TGCGTATAATATTTGCCCATGGGGGTGGGCGAAGAACTCCAGCATGAGATCCCCGCGCTGGAGGATCATC
CAGCCGGCGTCCCGGAAAACGATTCCGAAGCCCAACCTTTCATAGAAGGCGGCGGTGGAATCGAAATCTC
GTGATGGCAGGTTGGGCGTCGCTTGGTCGGTCATTTCGAACCCCAGAGTCCCGCTCAGAAGAACTCGTCA
AGAAGGCGATAGAAGGCGATGCGCTGCGAATCGGGAGCGGCGATACCGTAAAGCACGAGGAAGCGGTCAG
CCCATTCGCCGCCAAGCTCTTCAGCAATATCACGGGTAGCCAACGCTATGTCCTGATAGCGGTCCGCCAC
ACCCAGCCGGCCACAGTCGATGAATCCAGAAAAGCGGCCATTTTCCACCATGATATTCGGCAAGCAGGCA
TCGCCATGGGTCACGACGAGATCCTCGCCGTCGGGCATGCGCGCCTTGAGCCTGGCGAACAGTTCGGCTG
GCGCGAGCCCCTGATGCTCTTCGTCCAGATCATCCTGATCGACAAGACCGGCTTCCATCCGAGTACGTGC
TCGCTCGATGCGATGTTTCGCTTGGTGGTCGAATGGGCAGGTAGCCGGATCAAGCGTATGCAGCCGCCGC
ATTGCATCAGCCATGATGGATACTTTCTCGGCAGGAGCAAGGTGAGATGACAGGAGATCCTGCCCCGGCA
CTTCGCCCAATAGCAGCCAGTCCCTTCCCGCTTCAGTGACAACGTCGAGCACAGCTGCGCAAGGAACGCC
CGTCGTGGCCAGCCACGATAGCCGCGCTGCCTCGTCCTGCAGTTCATTCAGGGCACCGGACAGGTCGGTC
TTGACAAAAAGAACCGGGCGCCCCTGCGCTGACAGCCGGAACACGGCGGCATCAGAGCAGCCGATTGTCT
GTTGTGCCCAGTCATAGCCGAATAGCCTCTCCACCCAAGCGGCCGGAGAACCTGCGTGCAATCCATCTTG
TTCAATCATGCGAAACGATCCTCATCCTGTCTCTTGATCAGATCTTGATCCCCTGCGCCATCAGATCCTT
GGCGGCAAGAAAGCCATCCAGTTTACTTTGCAGGGCTTCCCAACCTTACCAGAGGGCGCCCCAGCTGGCA
ATTCCGGTTCGCTTGCTGTCCATAAAACCGCCCAGTCTAGCTATCGCCATGTAAGCCCACTGCAAGCTAC
CTGCTTTCTCTTTGCGCTTGCGTTTTCCCTTGTCCAGATAGCCCAGTAGCTGACATTCATCCCAGGTGGC
ACTTTTCGGGGAAATGTGCGCGCCCGCGTTCCTGCTGGCGCTGGGCCTGTTTCTGGCGCTGGACTTCCCG
CTGTTCCGTCAGCAGCTTTTCGCCCACGGCCTTGATGATCGCGGCGGCCTTGGCCTGCATATCCCGATTC
AACGGCCCCAGGGCGTCCAGAACGGGCTTCAGGCGCTCCCGAAGGTCTCGGGCCGTCTCTTGGGCTTGAT
CGGCCTTCTTGCGCATCTCACGCGCTCCTGCGGCGGCCTGTAGGGCAGGCTCATACCCCTGCCGAACCGC
TTTTGTCAGCCGGTCGGCCACGGCTTCCGGCGTCTCAACGCGCTTTGAGATTCCCAGCTTTTCGGCCAAT
CCCTGCGGTGCATAGGCGCGTGGCTCGACCGCTTGCGGGCTGATGGTGACGTGGCCCACTGGTGGCCGCT
CCAGGGCCTCGTAGAACGCCTGAATGCGCGTGTGACGTGCCTTGCTGCCCTCGATGCCCCGTTGCAGCCC
TAGATCGGCCACAGCGGCCGCAAACGTGGTCTGGTCGCGGGTCATCTGCGCTTTGTTGCCGATGAACTCC
TTGGCCGACAGCCTGCCGTCCTGCGTCAGCGGCACCACGAACGCGGTCATGTGCGGGCTGGTTTCGTCAC
GGTGGATGCTGGCCGTCACGATGCGATCCGCCCCGTACTTGTCCGCCAGCCACTTGTGCGCCTTCTCGAA
GAACGCCGCCTGCTGTTCTTGGCTGGCCGACTTCCACCATTCCGGGCTGGCCGTCATGACGTACTCGACC
GCCAACACAGCGTCCTTGCGCCGCTTCTCTGGCAGCAACTCGCGCAGTCGGCCCATCGCTTCATCGGTGC
TGCTGGCCGCCCAGTGCTCGTTCTCTGGCGTCCTGCTGGCGTCAGCGTTGGGCGTCTCGCGCTCGCGGTA
GGCGTGCTTGAGACTGGCCGCCACGTTGCCCATTTTCGCCAGCTTCTTGCATCGCATGATCGCGTATGCC
GCCATGCCTGCCCCTCCCTTTTGGTGTCCAACCGGCTCGACGGGGGCAGCGCAAGGCGGTGCCTCCGGCG
GGCCACTCAATGCTTGAGTATACTCACTAGACTTTGCTTCGCAAAGTCGTGACCGCCTACGGCGGCTGCG
GCGCCCTACGGGCTTGCTCTCCGGGCTTCGCCCTGCGCGGTCGCTGCGCTCCCTTGCCAGCCCGTGGATA
TGTGGACGATGGCCGCGAGCGGCCACCGGCTGGCTCGCTTCGCTCGGCCCGTGGACAACCCTGCTGGACA
AGCTGATGGACAGGCTGCGCCTGCCCACGAGCTTGACCACAGGGATTGCCCACCGGCTACCCAGCCTTCG
ACCACATACCCACCGGCTCCAACTGCGCGGCCTGCGGCCTTGCCCCATCAATTTTTTTAATTTTCTCTGG
GGAAAAGCCTCCGGCCTGCGGCCTGCGCGCTTCGCTTGCCGGTTGGACACCAAGTGGAAGGCGGGTCAAG
GCTCGCGCAGCGACCGCGCAGCGGCTTGGCCTTGACGCGCCTGGAACGACCCAAGCCTATGCGAGTGGGG
GCAGTCGAAGGGCGAAGCCCGCCCGCCTGCCCCCCGAGCCTCACGGCGGCGAGTGCGGGGGTTCCAAGGG
GGCAGCGCCACCTTGGGCAAGGCCGAAGGCCGCGCAGTCGATCAACAAGCCCCGGAGGGGCCACTTTTTG
CCGGAGGGGGAGCCGCGCCGAAGGCGTGGGGGAACCCCGCAGGGGTGCCCTTCTTTGGGCACCAAAGAAC
TAGATATAGGGCGAAATGCGAAAGACTTAAAAATCAACAACTTAAAAAAGGGGGGTACGCAACAGCTCAT
TGCGGCACCCCCCGCAATAGCTCATTGCGTAGGTTAAAGAAAATCTGTAATTGACTGCCACTTTTACGCA
ACGCATAATTGTTGTCGCGCTGCCGAAAAGTTGCAGCTGATTGCGCATGGTGCCGCAACCGTGCGGCACC
CCTACCGCATGGAGATAAGCATGGCCACGCAGTCCAGAGAAATCGGCATTCAAGCCAAGAACAAGCCCGG
TCACTGGGTGCAAACGGAACGCAAAGCGCATGAGGCGTGGGCCGGGCTTATTGCGAGGAAACCCACGGCG
GCAATGCTGCTGCATCACCTCGTGGCGCAGATGGGCCACCAGAACGCCGTGGTGGTCAGCCAGAAGACAC
TTTCCAAGCTCATCGGACGTTCTTTGCGGACGGTCCAATACGCAGTCAAGGACTTGGTGGCCGAGCGCTG
GATCTCCGTCGTGAAGCTCAACGGCCCCGGCACCGTGTCGGCCTACGTGGTCAATGACCGCGTGGCGTGG
GGCCAGCCCCGCGACCAGTTGCGCCTGTCGGTGTTCAGTGCCGCCGTGGTGGTTGATCACGACGACCAGG
ACGAATCGCTGTTGGGGCATGGCGACCTGCGCCGCATCCCGACCCTGTATCCGGGCGAGCAGCAACTACC
GACCGGCCCCGGCGAGGAGCCGCCCAGCCAGCCCGGCATTCCGGGCATGGAACCAGACCTGCCAGCCTTG
ACCGAAACGGAGGAATGGGAACGGCGCGGGCAGCAGCGCCTGCCGATGCCCGATGAGCCGTGTTTTCTGG
ACGATGGCGAGCCGTTGGAGCCGCCGACACGGGTCACGCTGCCGCGCCGGTAGCACTTGGGTTGCGCAGC
AACCCGTAAGTGCGCTGTTCCAGACTATCGGCTGTAGCCGCCTCGCCGCCCTATACCTTGTCTGCCTCCC
CGCGTTGCGTCGCGGTGCATGGAGCCGGGCCACCTCGACCTGAATGGAAGCCGGCGGCACCTCGCTAACG
GATTCACCGTTTTTATCAGGCTCTGGGAGGCAGAATAAATGATCATATCGTCAATTATTACCTCCACGGG
GAGAGCCTGAGCAAACTGGCCTCAGGCATTTGAGAAGCACACGGTCACACTGCTTCCGGTAGTCAATAAA
CCGGTAAACCAGCAATAGACATAAGCGGCTATTTAACGACCCTGCCCTGAACCGACGACCGGGTCGAATT
TGCTTTCGAATTTCTGCCATTCATCCGCTTATTATCACTTATTCAGGCGTAGCAACCAGGCGTTTAAGGG
CACCAATAACTGCCTTAAAAAAATTACGCCCCGCCCTGCCACTCATCGCAGTACGGCCTATTGGTTAAAA
AATGAGCTGATTTAACAAAAATTTAACGCGAATTTTAACAAAATATTAACGCTTACAATTTCCATTCGCC
ATTCAGGCTGCGCAACTGTTGGGAAGGGCGATCGGTGCGGGCCTCTTCGCTATTACGCCAGCTGGCGAAA
GGGGGATGTGCTGCAAGGCGATTAAGTTGGGTAACGCCAGGGTTTTCCCAGTCACGACGTTGTAAAACGA
CGGCCAGTGAGCGCGCGTAATACGACTCACTATAGGGCGAATTGGAGCTGGGGCCGCAATTCCCAATTCC
CCAGGCATCAAATAAAACGAAAGGCTCAGTCGAAAGACTGGGCCTTTCGTTTTATCTGTTGTTTGTCGGT
GAACGCTCTCCTGAGTAGGACAAATCCGCCGGGAGCGGATTTGAACGTTGCGAAGCAACGGCCCGGAGGG
TGGCGGGCAGGACGCCCGCCATAAACTGCCAGGAATTAATTCCCCAGGCATCAAATAAAACGAAAGGCTC
AGTCGAAAGACTGGGCCTTTCGTTTTATCTGTTGTTTGTCGGTGAACGCTCTCCTGAGTAGGACAAATCC
GCCGGGAGCGGATTTGAACGTTGCGAAGCAACGGCCCGGAGGGTGGCGGGCAGGACGCCCGCCATAAACT
GCCAGGAATTAATTCCCCAGGCATCAAATAAAACGAAAGGCTCAGTCGAAAGACTGGGCCTTTCGTTTTA
TCTGTTGTTTGTCGGTGAACGCTCTCCTGAGTAGGACAAATCCGCCGGGAGCGGATTTGAACGTTGCGAA
GCAACGGCCCGGAGGGTGGCGGGCAGGACGCCCGCCATAAACTGCCAGGAATTAATTCCCCAGGCATCAA
ATAAAACGAAAGGCTCAGTCGAAAGACTGGGCCTTTCGTTTTATCTGTTGTTTGTCGGTGAACGCTCTCC
TGAGTAGGACAAATCCGCCGGGAGCGGATTTGAACGTTGCGAAGCAACGGCCCGGAGGGTGGCGGGCAGG
ACGCCCGCCATAAACTGCCAGGAATTGGGGATCGGATTCGAGCTAAGAATTCCCTTGGGGTATCTTTAAA
TACTGTAGAAAAGAGGAAGGAAATAATAAATGGCTAAAATGAGAATATCACCGGAATTGAAAAAACTGAT
CGAAAAATACCGCTGCGTAAAAGATACGGAAGGAATGTCTCCTGCTAAGGTATATAAGCTGGTGGGAGAA
AATGAAAACCTATATTTAAAAATGACGGACAGCCGGTATAAAGGGACCACCTATGATGTGGAACGGGAAA
AGGACATGATGCTATGGCTGGAAGGAAAGCTGCCTGTTCCAAAGGTCCTGCACTTTGAACGGCATGATGG
CTGGAGCAATCTGCTCATGAGTGAGGCCGATGGCGTCCTTTGCTCGGAAGAGTATGAAGATGGACAAAGC
CCTGAAAAGATTATCGAGCTGTATGCGGAGTGCATCAGGCTCTTTCACTCCATCGACATATCGGATTGTC
CCTATACGAATAGCTTAGACAGCCGCTTAGCCGAATTGGATTACTTACTGAATAACGATCTGGCCGATGT
GGATTGCGAAAACTGGGAAGAAGACACTCCATTTAAAGATCCGCGCGAGCTGTATGATTTTTTAAAGACG
GAAAAGCCCGAAGAGGAACTTGTCTTTTCCCACGGCGACCTGGGAGACAGCAACATCTTTGTGAAAGATG
GCAAAGTAAGTGGCTTTATTGATCTTGGGAGAAGCGGCAGGGCGGACAAGTGGTATGACATTGCCTTCTG
CGTCCGGTCGATCAGGGAGGATGTCGGGGAAGAACAGTATGTCGAGCTATTTTTTGACTTACTGGGGATC
AAGCCTGATTGGGAGAAAATAAAATATTATATTTTACTGGATGAATTGTTTTAGAGCTCGCACGCTGCCG
CAAGCACTCAGGGCGCAAGGGCTGCTAAAGGAAGCGGAACACGTAGAAAGCCAGTCCGCAGAAACGGTGC
TGACCCCGGATGAATGTCAGCTACTGGGCTATCTGGACAAGGGAAAACGCAAGCGCAAAGAGAAAGCAGG
TAGCTTGCAGTGGGCTTACATGGCGATAGCTAGACTGGGCGGTTTTATGGACAGCAAGCGAACCGGAATT
GCCAGCTGGGGCGCCCTCTGGTAAGGTTGGGAAGCCCTGCAAAGTAAACTGGATGGCTTTCTTGCCGCCA
AGGATCTGATGGCGCAGGGGATCAAGATCTGATCAAGAGACAGGATACTAGTGGAGGAAGAAAAA
Features (pLannotate 1.2.2; 22 found; start..end, strand, type, name):
      1..708     +  CDS            mOrange2: mOrange2 is a basic (constitutively fluorescent) orange fluorescent protein published in 2008, derived from Discosoma sp.. It has high acid sensitivity.
    728..822     +  terminator     lambda t0 terminator: transcription terminator from phage lambda
    837..865     +  promoter       cat promoter (fragment): promoter of the E. coli cat gene encoding chloramphenicol acetyltransferase
    866..1522    +  CDS            cat: CAT_ECOLX - Experimental evidence at protein level: Swiss-Prot protein existence level 1. This enzyme is an effector of chloramphenicol resistance in bacteria. From Escherichia coli. This protein is used as a marker in many commonly used cloning vectors, such as pACYC184.
   1590..1676    +  terminator     rrnB T1 terminator: Escherichia coli rrnB; transcription terminator T1 from the E. coli rrnB gene
   1726..1842    -  CDS            CmR (fragment): chloramphenicol acetyltransferase; cat; confers resistance to chloramphenicol
   1842..1994    -  CDS            ble (fragment): BLE_KLEPN - Experimental evidence at protein level: Swiss-Prot protein existence level 1. Binding protein with a strong affinity to the bleomycin family of antibiotics. Binds to CL990; an antimitotic-antibiotic compound. From Klebsiella pneumoniae.
   2018..2809    -  CDS            neo: KKA2_KLEPN - Also known as kan, nptII. Experimental evidence at protein level: Swiss-Prot protein existence level 1. Resistance to kanamycin, neomycin, paromomycin, ribostamycin, butirosin and gentamicin B. From Klebsiella pneumoniae.
   2841..3125    -  CDS            tnpA (fragment): TN5P_ECOLX - Also known as tnp. Experimental evidence at protein level: Swiss-Prot protein existence level 1. Mediates transposition of transposon Tn5 by a 'cut and paste' mechanism. First, the monomeric transposase binds the 19 bp inverted DNA repeats flanking the transposon. Then, dimerization of the DNA- bound transposase creates a synaptic DNA complex. After nicking of the first DNA strand, excision of the transposon proceeds through a series of intermediates. The transposase then mediates the insertion of the transposon at a new site by strand transfer. The activity of the wild- type tran
   4289..5060    +  rep_origin     pBBR1 oriV: replication origin of the broad-host-range plasmid pBBR1 from Bordetella bronchiseptica; requires the pBBR1 Rep protein for replication
   5061..5723    +  CDS            pBBR1 Rep: replication protein for the broad-host-range plasmid pBBR1 from Bordetella bronchiseptica
   5784..5853    +  CDS            TcR (fragment): tetracycline efflux protein; tet; confers resistance to tetracycline
   6183..6214    -  CDS            CmR (fragment): chloramphenicol acetyltransferase confers resistance to chloramphenicol
   6214..6291    +  rep_origin     M13 ori (fragment): M13 bacteriophage origin of replication; arrow indicates direction of (+) strand synthesis
   6295..6450    -  CDS            lacZα (fragment): LacZα fragment of β-galactosidase; lacZ fragment
   6458..6476    +  promoter       T7 promoter: promoter for bacteriophage T7 RNA polymerase
   6519..6605    +  terminator     rrnB T1 terminator: Escherichia coli rrnB; transcription terminator T1 from the E. coli rrnB gene
   6702..6788    +  terminator     rrnB T1 terminator: Escherichia coli rrnB; transcription terminator T1 from the E. coli rrnB gene
   6885..6971    +  terminator     rrnB T1 terminator: Escherichia coli rrnB; transcription terminator T1 from the E. coli rrnB gene
   7068..7154    +  terminator     rrnB T1 terminator: Escherichia coli rrnB; transcription terminator T1 from the E. coli rrnB gene
   7310..8104    +  CDS            KanR: aminoglycoside phosphotransferase; aphA-3; confers resistance to kanamycin
   8112..8429    +  CDS            tnpA (fragment): TN5P_ECOLX - Also known as tnp. Experimental evidence at protein level: Swiss-Prot protein existence level 1. Mediates transposition of transposon Tn5 by a 'cut and paste' mechanism. First, the monomeric transposase binds the 19 bp inverted DNA repeats flanking the transposon. Then, dimerization of the DNA- bound transposase creates a synaptic DNA complex. After nicking of the first DNA strand, excision of the transposon proceeds through a series of intermediates. The transposase then mediates the insertion of the transposon at a new site by strand transfer. The activity of the wild- type tran
