[The description below was written by a language model from this plasmid's Addgene catalogue record and pLannotate feature annotations shown in this document.]
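Description:
pMRE154 is a broad-host-range bacterial expression plasmid built on the pFru97 backbone and designed to express the orange fluorescent protein mOrange2 constitutively in a wide range of bacteria. Replication depends on the pBBR1 oriV together with its cognate pBBR1 Rep protein, a system from Bordetella bronchiseptica that functions in many Gram-negative hosts. The plasmid is recorded as high copy and is maintained in E. coli S17-1 lambda pir, a strain commonly used as a conjugative donor, although the feature table does not annotate a transfer origin. Selection is by kanamycin, and chloramphenicol is listed as an additional selectable marker. Consistent with this, the annotated sequence (8,465 nt) contains a complete cat gene with a fragment of its own promoter, plus two kanamycin resistance genes: an nptII-type neo gene and an aphA-3-type KanR, each next to Tn5 transposase fragments that look like remnants of earlier cloning steps.

The mOrange2 coding sequence, a synthetic Discosoma-derived gene taken from a mOrange2-pBAD plasmid and inserted by Gibson assembly, is followed by the lambda t0 terminator. The cat cassette lies immediately downstream and ends in an rrnB T1 terminator. The promoter driving mOrange2 is not annotated in the feature table or named in the record, which says only that expression is constitutive. An array of four rrnB T1 terminators further upstream probably insulates that region from read-through transcription. Other short annotations (ble, TcR, CmR, lacZα and M13 ori fragments, and a T7 promoter) appear to be backbone remnants. The plasmid belongs to a toolbox of fluorescent protein vectors for labelling and distinguishing bacterial strains, for example in microscopy of mixed communities.
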