Addgene plasmid #118504: pMRE154
Purpose: broad-host range plasmid to constitutively express fluorescent protein genes in bacteria
Depositing lab: Mitja Remus-Emsermann. Depositing organization: University of Canterbury. Publication: Chromatic Bacteria - A Broad Host-Range Plasmid and Chromosomal Insertion Toolbox for Fluorescent Protein Expression in Bacteria. Schlechter RO, Jun H, Bernach M, Oso S, Boyd E, Munoz-Lintz DA, Dobson RCJ, Remus DM, Remus-Emsermann MNP. Front Microbiol. 2018 Dec 12;9:3052. doi: 10.3389/fmicb.2018.03052. eCollection 2018. PubMed 30631309.
Backbone
  Vector backbone: pFru97
  Vector type: Bacterial Expression
  Selectable markers: Chloramphenicol
Growth in bacteria
  Bacterial resistance: Kanamycin, 50 μg/mL
  Growth temperature: 37°C
  Growth strain: E. coli S17-1 lambda pir
  Copy number: High Copy
Gene/Insert
  Gene/Insert name: mOrange2
  Species: Synthetic
  Cloning method: Gibson Cloning
Resource information
  A portion of this plasmid was derived from a plasmid made by: mOrange2-pBAD
Terms and licenses: Academic/Nonprofit Terms; Industry Terms: Not Available to Industry
Depositor comments: Please visit https://www.biorxiv.org/content/early/2018/09/07/402172 for bioRxiv preprint.
How to cite: pMRE154 was a gift from Mitja Remus-Emsermann (Addgene plasmid # 118504 ; http://n2t.net/addgene:118504 ; RRID:Addgene_118504)
